>Addgene plasmid #240557 | pFA6a-psfGFPcp-natMX6 | addgene full sequence | sequence record 479482 | Addgene NGS Result
ACGCGGCCGCCAGCTGAAGCTTCGTACGCTGCAGGTCGACGGATCCCCGGGTTAATTAACGAAGATGGTT
CTGTTCAACTTGCAGATCATTACCAACAAAACACTCCAATTGGAGATGGTCCAGTTCTTCTTCCTGATAA
CCATTATCTTTCTACACAATCAGTTTTGTCTAAGGATCCTAACGAAAAGAGAGATCATATGGTTTTATTA
GAATTTGTTACTGCTGCTGGTATTACACATGGTATGGATGAACTTTACAAGGGAGGTGGCTCTATGCGTA
AGGGTGAAGAATTGTTTACTGGAGTTGTTCCTATTTTAGTTGAATTGGATGGAGATGTTAATGGTCATAA
GTTTTCTGTTCGTGGTGAAGGAGAAGGAGATGCTACTAACGGAAAATTGACACTTAAGTTTATTTGTACT
ACAGGTAAACTTCCTGTTCCATGGCCTACTCTTGTTACTACATTGACATATGGTGTTCAATGCTTTGCTC
GTTACCCAGATCATATGAAGCAACATGATTTCTTTAAGTCAGCAATGCCTGAAGGATACGTTCAAGAACG
TACTATTTCTTTTAAAGATGATGGTACTTACAAGACAAGAGCTGAGGTTAAGTTTGAAGGAGATACTTTG
GTTAACCGAATTGAACTTAAGGGTATTGATTTTAAGGAAGATGGAAACATTCTTGGTCATAAGCTTGAAT
ACAACTTTAACTCACATAACGTTTACATTACTGCTGATAAGCAAAAGAATGGAATTAAAGCAAACTTTAA
GATTCGTCATAACGTTTAGGGCGCGCCACTTCTAAATAAGCGAATTTCTTATGATTTATGATTTTTATTA
TTAAATAAGTTATAAAAAAAATAAGTGTATACAAATTTTAAAGTGACTCTTAGGTTTTAAAACGAAAATT
CTTATTCTTGAGTAACTCTTTCCTGTAGGTCAGGTTGCTTTCTCAGGTATAGTATGAGGTCGCTCTTATT
GACCACACCTCTACCGGCAGATCCGCTAGGGATAACAGGGTAATATAGATCTGTTTAGCTTGCCTCGTCC
CCGCCGGGTCACCCGGCCAGCGACATGGAGGCCCAGAATACCCTCCTTGACAGTCTTGACGTGCGCAGCT
CAGGGGCATGATGTGACTGTCGCCCGTACATTTAGCCCATACATCCCCATGTATAATCATTTGCATCCAT
ACATTTTGATGGCCGCACGGCGCGAAGCAAAAATTACGGCTCCTCGCTGCAGACCTGCGAGCAGGGAAAC
GCTCCCCTCACAGACGCGTTGAATTGTCCCCACGCCGCGCCCCTGTAGAGAAATATAAAAGGTTAGGATT
TGCCACTGAGGTTCTTCTTTCATATACTTCCTTTTTAAATCTTGCTAGGATACAGTTCTCACATCACATC
CGAACATAAACAACCATGGGTACCACTCTTGACGACACGGCTTACCGGTACCGCACCAGTGTCCCGGGGG
ACGCCGAGGCCATCGAGGCACTGGATGGGTCCTTCACCACCGACACCGTCTTCCGCGTCACCGCCACCGG
GGACGGCTTCACCCTGCGGGAGGTGCCGGTGGACCCGCCCCTGACCAAGGTGTTCCCCGACGACGAATCG
GACGACGAATCGGACGACGGGGAGGACGGCGACCCGGACTCTCGGACGTTCGTCGCGTACGGGGACGACG
GCGACCTGGCGGGCTTCGTGGTCGTCTCGTACTCCGGCTGGAACCGCCGGCTGACCGTCGAGGACATCGA
GGTCGCCCCGGAGCACCGGGGGCACGGGGTCGGGCGCGCGTTGATGGGGCTCGCGACGGAGTTCGCCCGC
GAGCGGGGTGCCGGGCACCTCTGGCTGGAGGTCACCAACGTCAACGCACCGGCGATCCACGCGTACCGGC
GGATGGGGTTCACCCTCTGCGGCCTGGACACCGCCCTGTACGACGGCACCGCCTCGGACGGCGAGCAGGC
GCTCTACATGAGCATGCCCTGCCCCTAATCAGTACTGACAATAAAAAGATTCTTGTTTTCAAGAACTTGT
CATTTGTATAGTTTTTTTATATTGTAGTTGTTCTATTTTAATCAAATGTTAGCGTGATTTATATTTTTTT
TCGCCTCGACATCATCTGCCCAGATGCGAAGTTAAGTGCGCAGAAAGTAATATCATGCGTCAATCGTATG
TGAATGCTGGTCGCTATACTGCTGTCGATTCGATACTAACGCCGCCATCCAGTTTAAACGAGCTCGAATT
CATCGATGATATCAGATCCACTAGTGGCCTATGCGGCCGCGGATCTGCCGGTCTCCCTATAGTGAGTCGT
ATTAATTTCGATAAGCCAGGTTAACCTGCATTAATGAATCGGCCAACGCGCGGGGAGAGGCGGTTTGCGT
ATTGGGCGCTCTTCCGCTTCCTCGCTCACTGACTCGCTGCGCTCGGTCGTTCGGCTGCGGCGAGCGGTAT
CAGCTCACTCAAAGGCGGTAATACGGTTATCCACAGAATCAGGGGATAACGCAGGAAAGAACATGTGAGC
AAAAGGCCAGCAAAAGGCCAGGAACCGTAAAAAGGCCGCGTTGCTGGCGTTTTTCCATAGGCTCCGCCCC
CCTGACGAGCATCACAAAAATCGACGCTCAAGTCAGAGGTGGCGAAACCCGACAGGACTATAAAGATACC
AGGCGTTTCCCCCTGGAAGCTCCCTCGTGCGCTCTCCTGTTCCGACCCTGCCGCTTACCGGATACCTGTC
CGCCTTTCTCCCTTCGGGAAGCGTGGCGCTTTCTCATAGCTCACGCTGTAGGTATCTCAGTTCGGTGTAG
GTCGTTCGCTCCAAGCTGGGCTGTGTGCACGAACCCCCCGTTCAGCCCGACCGCTGCGCCTTATCCGGTA
ACTATCGTCTTGAGTCCAACCCGGTAAGACACGACTTATCGCCACTGGCAGCAGCCACTGGTAACAGGAT
TAGCAGAGCGAGGTATGTAGGCGGTGCTACAGAGTTCTTGAAGTGGTGGCCTAACTACGGCTACACTAGA
AGAACAGTATTTGGTATCTGCGCTCTGCTGAAGCCAGTTACCTTCGGAAAAAGAGTTGGTAGCTCTTGAT
CCGGCAAACAAACCACCGCTGGTAGCGGTGGTTTTTTTGTTTGCAAGCAGCAGATTACGCGCAGAAAAAA
AGGATCTCAAGAAGATCCTTTGATCTTTTCTACGGGGTCTGACGCTCAGTGGAACGAAAACTCACGTTAA
GGGATTTTGGTCATGAGATTATCAAAAAGGATCTTCACCTAGATCCTTTTAAATTAAAAATGAAGTTTTA
AATCAATCTAAAGTATATATGAGTAAACTTGGTCTGACAGTTACCAATGCTTAATCAGTGAGGCACCTAT
CTCAGCGATCTGTCTATTTCGTTCATCCATAGTTGCCTGACTCCCCGTCGTGTAGATAACTACGATACGG
GAGGGCTTACCATCTGGCCCCAGTGCTGCAATGATACCGCGAGACCCACGCTCACCGGCTCCAGATTTAT
CAGCAATAAACCAGCCAGCCGGAAGGGCCGAGCGCAGAAGTGGTCCTGCAACTTTATCCGCCTCCATCCA
GTCTATTAATTGTTGCCGGGAAGCTAGAGTAAGTAGTTCGCCAGTTAATAGTTTGCGCAACGTTGTTGCC
ATTGCTACAGGCATCGTGGTGTCACGCTCGTCGTTTGGTATGGCTTCATTCAGCTCCGGTTCCCAACGAT
CAAGGCGAGTTACATGATCCCCCATGTTGTGCAAAAAAGCGGTTAGCTCCTTCGGTCCTCCGATCGTTGT
CAGAAGTAAGTTGGCCGCAGTGTTATCACTCATGGTTATGGCAGCACTGCATAATTCTCTTACTGTCATG
CCATCCGTAAGATGCTTTTCTGTGACTGGTGAGTACTCAACCAAGTCATTCTGAGAATAGTGTATGCGGC
GACCGAGTTGCTCTTGCCCGGCGTCAATACGGGATAATACCGCGCCACATAGCAGAACTTTAAAAGTGCT
CATCATTGGAAAACGTTCTTCGGGGCGAAAACTCTCAAGGATCTTACCGCTGTTGAGATCCAGTTCGATG
TAACCCACTCGTGCACCCAACTGATCTTCAGCATCTTTTACTTTCACCAGCGTTTCTGGGTGAGCAAAAA
CAGGAAGGCAAAATGCCGCAAAAAAGGGAATAAGGGCGACACGGAAATGTTGAATACTCATACTCTTCCT
TTTTCAATATTATTGAAGCATTTATCAGGGTTATTGTCTCATGAGCGGATACATATTTGAATGTATTTAG
AAAAATAAACAAATAGGGGTTCCGCGCACATTTCCCCGAAAAGTGCCACCTGACGTCTAAGAAACCATTA
TTATCATGACATTAACCTATAAAAATAGGCGTATCACGAGGCCCTTTCGTCTCGCGCGTTTCGGTGATGA
CGGTGAAAACCTCTGACACATGCAGCTCCCGGAGACGGTCACAGCTTGTCTGTAAGCGGATGCCGGGAGC
AGACAAGCCCGTCAGGGCGCGTCAGCGGGTGTTGGCGGGTGTCGGGGCTGGCTTAACTATGCGGCATCAG
AGCAGATTGTACTGAGAGTGCACCATATGGACATATTGTCGTTAGAACGCGGCTACAATTAATACATAAC
CTTATGTATCATACACATACGATTTAGGTGACACTATAGA
Features (pLannotate 1.2.2; 14 found; start..end, strand, type, name):
     61..705     +  CDS            cEGFP (fragment): cEGFP is a basic (constitutively fluorescent) green fluorescent protein published in 2008, derived from Aequorea victoria.
    718..786     +  CDS            cEGFP (fragment): cEGFP is a basic (constitutively fluorescent) green fluorescent protein published in 2008, derived from Aequorea victoria.
    810..997     +  terminator     ADH1 terminator: S. cerevisiae ADH1; transcription terminator for the S. cerevisiae alcohol dehydrogenase 1 (ADH1) gene
   1072..1415    +  promoter       TEF promoter: Ashbya gossypii TEF promoter
   1422..1986    +  CDS            NrsR (fragment): nourseothricin acetyltransferase; Streptomyces noursei nat1; confers resistance to nourseothricin
   1994..2191    +  terminator     TEF terminator: Ashbya gossypii TEF terminator
   2296..2314    -  promoter       T7 promoter: promoter for bacteriophage T7 RNA polymerase
   2336..2389    -  CDS            lacI (fragment): lac repressor; lacI; The lac repressor binds to the lac operator to inhibit transcription in E. coli. This inhibition can be relieved by adding lactose or isopropyl-β-D-thiogalactopyranoside (IPTG).
   2572..3160    -  rep_origin     ori: high-copy-number ColE1/pMB1/pBR322/pUC origin of replication
   3331..4191    -  CDS            AmpR: β-lactamase; bla; confers resistance to ampicillin, carbenicillin, and related antibiotics
   4192..4296    -  promoter       AmpR promoter: bla
   4391..4426    +  CDS            rop (fragment): Rop protein, which maintains plasmids at low copy number; rop
   4528..4579    +  misc_feature   bom (fragment): basis of mobility region from pBR322
   4642..4660    +  promoter       SP6 promoter: promoter for bacteriophage SP6 RNA polymerase
