[The description below was written by a language model from this plasmid's Addgene catalogue record and pLannotate feature annotations shown in this document.]
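Description:
pFA6a-psfGFPcp-natMX6 is a PCR-template tagging plasmid of the pFA6a family. It is used to fuse a circularly permuted superfolder GFP, codon-optimized for Schizosaccharomyces pombe, to the C-terminal end of a protein by modifying the 3' end of the chromosomal gene. It is not an autonomously replicating yeast vector: the feature table shows no yeast origin. The backbone carries only a high-copy ColE1/pUC-type origin and a β-lactamase (AmpR) gene with its promoter for maintenance in E. coli, together with short pBR322-derived remnants (rop, bom and lacI fragments) and flanking SP6 and T7 promoters.

The payload is a 729 bp synthetic psfGFPcp open reading frame cloned between retained PacI and AscI sites, which allows the tag to be exchanged within the modular pFA6a system. The automated annotation calls this region two fragments of a circularly permuted EGFP, which is consistent with a permuted GFP whose codon usage diverges from reference entries. According to the depositor, the amino acid sequence follows the published circularly permuted superfolder GFP. The tag has no promoter of its own and is followed by the S. cerevisiae ADH1 terminator, so its expression depends on the endogenous gene it is fused to. Downstream sits the natMX6 cassette, in which the Ashbya gossypii TEF promoter and terminator drive nourseothricin acetyltransferase for selection of integrants with nourseothricin.

The catalogue fields list G418 as the selectable marker and nourseothricin as the bacterial resistance. The sequence annotation instead supports nourseothricin selection in yeast and ampicillin selection in bacteria. In typical use, the tag-terminator-marker module is amplified with primers bearing homology to the target locus and integrated by homologous recombination.
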