Addgene plasmid #240557: pFA6a-psfGFPcp-natMX6
Purpose: Tag S. pombe genes at 3' end (C-terminal end of protein) with circularly permuted superfolder GFP, codon-optimized for S. pombe
Depositing lab: Silke Hauf. Depositing organization: Virginia Polytechnic Institute and State University. Publication: Robust Ordering of Anaphase Events by Adaptive Thresholds and Competing Degradation Pathways. Kamenz J, Mihaljev T, Kubis A, Legewie S, Hauf S. Mol Cell. 2015 Nov 5;60(3):446-59. doi: 10.1016/j.molcel.2015.09.022. Epub 2015 Oct 29. PubMed 26527280.
Backbone
  Vector backbone: pFA6a
  Vector type: Yeast Expression
  Selectable markers: Neomycin (select with G418)
Growth in bacteria
  Bacterial resistance: Nourseothricin (clonNat), 50 μg/mL
  Growth temperature: 37°C
  Growth strain: DH5alpha
  Copy number: High Copy
Gene/Insert
  Gene/Insert name: psfGFPcp
  Species: Synthetic
  Insert size (bp): 729
  Cloning method: Restriction Enzyme; 5′ cloning site PacI (not destroyed); 3′ cloning site AscI (not destroyed)
Terms and licenses: Academic/Nonprofit Terms; Industry Terms: Not Available to Industry
Depositor comments: sfGFPcp amino acid sequence as in Pedelacq, 2006 (doi: 10.1038/nbt1172) / GenBank: ADW83736.1
How to cite: pFA6a-psfGFPcp-natMX6 was a gift from Silke Hauf (Addgene plasmid # 240557 ; http://n2t.net/addgene:240557 ; RRID:Addgene_240557)
